LOCUS       Exported 5819 bp ds-DNA circular SYN 12-MAY-2021
DEFINITION  Fluorescent reporter for calcium signaling.
ACCESSION   .
VERSION     .
KEYWORDS    pZac2.1 gfaABC1D-cyto-GCaMP6f
SOURCE      synthetic DNA construct
  ORGANISM  synthetic DNA construct
REFERENCE   1 (bases 1 to 5819)
  AUTHORS   Haustein MD, Kracun S, Lu XH, Shih T, Jackson-Weaver O, Tong X, Xu
            J, Yang XW, O'Dell TJ, Marvin JS, Ellisman MH, Bushong EA, Looger
            LL, Khakh BS
  TITLE     Conditions and constraints for astrocyte calcium signaling in the
            hippocampal mossy fiber pathway.
  JOURNAL   Neuron. 2014 Apr 16;82(2):413-29. doi: 10.1016/j.neuron.2014.02.041.
  PUBMED    24742463
REFERENCE   2 (bases 1 to 5819)
  AUTHORS   .
  TITLE     Direct Submission
  JOURNAL   Exported May 12, 2021 from SnapGene Server 1.1.58
            http://www.snapgene.com
FEATURES             Location/Qualifiers
     source          1..5819
                     /organism="synthetic DNA construct"
                     /mol_type="other DNA"
     protein_bind    107..128
                     /label=CAP binding site
                     /bound_moiety="E. coli catabolite activator protein"
                     /note="CAP binding activates transcription in the presence
                     of cAMP."
     promoter        143..173
                     /label=lac promoter
                     /note="promoter for the E. coli lac operon"
     protein_bind    181..197
                     /label=lac operator
                     /bound_moiety="lac repressor encoded by lacI"
                     /note="The lac repressor binds to the lac operator to
                     inhibit transcription in E. coli. This inhibition can be
                     relieved by adding lactose or
                     isopropyl-beta-D-thiogalactopyranoside (IPTG)."
     primer_bind     186..208
                     /label=M13/pUC Reverse
                     /note="In lacZ gene"
     primer_bind     205..221
                     /label=M13 rev
                     /note="common sequencing primer, one of multiple similar
                     variants"
     primer_bind     205..221
                     /label=M13 Reverse
                     /note="In lacZ gene. Also called M13-rev"
     repeat_region   259..388
                     /label=AAV2 ITR
     intron          1239..1371
                     /label=chimeric intron
                     /note="chimera between introns from human beta-globin and
                     immunoglobulin heavy chain genes"
     primer_bind     1354..1373
                     /label=pMT2-F
                     /note="Synthetic intron, forward primer"
     promoter        1416..1434
                     /label=T7 promoter
                     /note="promoter for bacteriophage T7 RNA polymerase"
     regulatory      1440..1449
                     /regulatory_class="other"
                     /note="vertebrate consensus sequence for strong initiation
                     of translation (Kozak, 1987)"
     CDS             1455..1472
                     /codon_start=1
                     /product="6xHis affinity tag"
                     /label=6xHis
                     /translation="HHHHHH"
     CDS             1476..1508
                     /codon_start=1
                     /product="leader peptide from bacteriophage T7 gene 10"
                     /label=T7 tag (gene 10 leader)
                     /note="promotes efficient translation in E. coli"
                     /translation="MASMTGGQQMG"
     CDS             1512..1535
                     /codon_start=1
                     /product="Xpress(TM) epitope tag, including an enterokinase
                     recognition and cleavage site"
                     /label=Xpress(TM) tag
                     /translation="DLYDDDDK"
     regulatory      1548..1557
                     /regulatory_class="other"
                     /note="vertebrate consensus sequence for strong initiation
                     of translation (Kozak, 1987)"
     CDS             1569..1625
                     /codon_start=1
                     /product="calmodulin-binding peptide from avian smooth
                     muscle myosin light chain kinase"
                     /label=calmodulin-binding peptide
                     /translation="RRKWNKTGHAVRAIGRLSS"
     primer_bind     1838..1859
                     /label=EGFP-C
                     /note="EGFP, forward primer"
     primer_bind     complement(1965..1986)
                     /label=EGFP-N
                     /note="EGFP, reverse primer"
     primer_bind     complement(2226..2245)
                     /label=EXFP-R
                     /note="For distinguishing EGFP variants, reverse primer"
     polyA_signal    2844..2965
                     /label=SV40 poly(A) signal
                     /note="SV40 polyadenylation signal"
     primer_bind     complement(2855..2874)
                     /label=EBV-rev
                     /note="SV40 polyA terminator, reverse primer"
     primer_bind     2909..2928
                     /label=SV40pA-R
                     /note="SV40 polyA, reverse primer"
     repeat_region   3127..3256
                     /label=AAV2 ITR
     primer_bind     complement(3275..3292)
                     /label=M13 Forward
                     /note="In lacZ gene. Also called M13-F20 or M13 (-21)
                     Forward"
     primer_bind     complement(3275..3291)
                     /label=M13 fwd
                     /note="common sequencing primer, one of multiple similar
                     variants"
     primer_bind     complement(3284..3306)
                     /label=M13/pUC Forward
                     /note="In lacZ gene"
     rep_origin      3433..3888
                     /direction=RIGHT
                     /label=f1 ori
                     /note="f1 bacteriophage origin of replication; arrow
                     indicates direction of (+) strand synthesis"
     primer_bind     complement(3520..3539)
                     /label=F1ori-R
                     /note="F1 origin, reverse primer"
     primer_bind     3730..3751
                     /label=F1ori-F
                     /note="F1 origin, forward primer"
     promoter        3914..4018
                     /gene="bla"
                     /label=AmpR promoter
     CDS             4019..4879
                     /codon_start=1
                     /gene="bla"
                     /product="beta-lactamase"
                     /label=AmpR
                     /note="confers resistance to ampicillin, carbenicillin, and
                     related antibiotics"
                     /translation="MSIQHFRVALIPFFAAFCLPVFAHPETLVKVKDAEDQLGARVGYI
                     ELDLNSGKILESFRPEERFPMMSTFKVLLCGAVLSRIDAGQEQLGRRIHYSQNDLVEYS
                     PVTEKHLTDGMTVRELCSAAITMSDNTAANLLLTTIGGPKELTAFLHNMGDHVTRLDRW
                     EPELNEAIPNDERDTTMPVAMATTLRKLLTGELLTLASRQQLIDWMEADKVAGPLLRSA
                     LPAGWFIADKSGAGERGSRGIIAALGPDGKPSRIVVIYTTGSQATMDERNRQIAEIGAS
                     LIKHW"
     primer_bind     complement(4237..4256)
                     /label=Amp-R
                     /note="Ampicillin resistance gene, reverse primer"
     rep_origin      5050..5638
                     /direction=RIGHT
                     /label=ori
                     /note="high-copy-number ColE1/pMB1/pBR322/pUC origin of
                     replication"
     primer_bind     5539..5558
                     /label=pBR322ori-F
                     /note="pBR322 origin, forward primer"
     primer_bind     5792..5809
                     /label=L4440
                     /note="L4440 vector, forward primer"
ORIGIN
        1 agcgcccaat acgcaaaccg cctctccccg cgcgttggcc gattcattaa tgcagctggc
       61 acgacaggtt tcccgactgg aaagcgggca gtgagcgcaa cgcaattaat gtgagttagc
      121 tcactcatta ggcaccccag gctttacact ttatgcttcc ggctcgtatg ttgtgtggaa
      181 ttgtgagcgg ataacaattt cacacaggaa acagctatga ccatgattac gccagattta
      241 attaaggcct taattaggct gcgcgctcgc tcgctcactg aggccgcccg ggcaaagccc
      301 gggcgtcggg cgacctttgg tcgcccggcc tcagtgagcg agcgagcgcg cagagaggga
      361 gtggccaact ccatcactag gggttccttg tagttaatga ttaacccgcc atgctactta
      421 tctacgtagc catgctctag gaagatctaa catatcctgg tgtggagtag gggacgctgc
      481 tctgacagag gctcgggggc ctgagctggc tctgtgagct ggggaggagg cagacagcca
      541 ggccttgtct gcaagcagac ctggcagcat tgggctggcc gccccccagg gcctcctctt
      601 catgcccagt gaatgactca ccttggcaca gacacaatgt tcggggtggg cacagtgcct
      661 gcttcccgcc gcaccccagc ccccctcaaa tgccttccga gaagcccatt gagcaggggg
      721 cttgcattgc accccagcct gacagcctgg catcttggga taaaagcagc acagccccct
      781 aggggctgcc cttgctgtgt ggcgccaccg gcggtggaga acaaggctct attcagcctg
      841 tgcccaggaa aggggatcag gggatgccca ggcatggaca gtgggtggca gggggggaga
      901 ggagggctgt ctgcttccca gaagtccaag gacacaaatg ggtgagggga gagctctccc
      961 catagctggg ctgcggccca accccacccc ctcaggctat gccagggggt gttgccaggg
     1021 gcacccgggc atcgccagtc tagcccactc cttcataaag ccctcgcatc ccaggagcga
     1081 gcagagccag agcaggttgg agaggagacg catcacctcc gctgctcgca agctttattg
     1141 cggtagttta tcacagttaa attgctaacg cagtcagtgc ttctgacaca acagtctcga
     1201 acttaagctg cagaagttgg tcgtgaggca ctgggcaggt aagtatcaag gttacaagac
     1261 aggtttaagg agaccaatag aaactgggct tgtcgagaca gagaagactc ttgcgtttct
     1321 gataggcacc tattggtctt actgacatcc actttgcctt tctctccaca ggtgtccact
     1381 cccagttcaa ttacagctct taaggctaga gtacttaata cgactcacta taggctagcg
     1441 ccaccatggg ttctcatcat catcatcatc atggtatggc tagcatgact ggtggacagc
     1501 aaatgggtcg ggatctgtac gacgatgacg ataaggatct cgctagcgcc accatggtcg
     1561 actcatcacg tcgtaagtgg aataagacag gtcacgcagt cagagctata ggtcggctga
     1621 gctcactcga gaacgtctat atcaaggccg acaagcagaa gaacggcatc aaggcgaact
     1681 tcaagatccg ccacaacatc gaggacggcg gcgtgcagct cgcctaccac taccagcaga
     1741 acacccccat cggcgacggc cccgtgctgc tgcccgacaa ccactacctg agcgtgcagt
     1801 ccaaactttc gaaagacccc aacgagaagc gcgatcacat ggtcctgctg gagttcgtga
     1861 ccgccgccgg gatcactctc ggcatggacg agctgtacaa gggcggtacc ggagggagca
     1921 tggtgagcaa gggcgaggag ctgttcaccg gggtggtgcc catcctggtc gagctggacg
     1981 gcgacgtaaa cggccacaag ttcagcgtgt ccggcgaggg tgagggcgat gccacctacg
     2041 gcaagctgac cctgaagttc atctgcacca ccggcaagct gcccgtgccc tggcccaccc
     2101 tcgtgaccac cctgacctac ggcgtgcagt gcttcagccg ctaccccgac cacatgaagc
     2161 agcacgactt cttcaagtcc gccatgcccg aaggctacat ccaggagcgc accatcttct
     2221 tcaaggacga cggcaactac aagacccgcg ccgaggtgaa gttcgagggc gacaccctgg
     2281 tgaaccgcat cgagctgaag ggcatcgact tcaaggagga cggcaacatc ctggggcaca
     2341 agctggagta caacctgccg gaccaactga ctgaagagca gatcgcagaa tttaaagagg
     2401 aattctccct atttgacaag gacggggatg ggacaataac aaccaaggag ctggggacgg
     2461 tgatgcggtc tctggggcag aaccccacag aagcagagct gcaggacatg atcaatgaag
     2521 tagatgccga cggtgacggc acaatcgact tccctgagtt cctgacaatg atggcaagaa
     2581 aaatgaaata cagggacacg gaagaagaaa ttagagaagc gttcggtgtg tttgataagg
     2641 atggcaatgg ctacatcagt gcagcagagc ttcgccacgt gatgacaaac cttggagaga
     2701 agttaacaga tgaagaggtt gatgaaatga tcagggaagc agacatcgat ggggatggtc
     2761 aggtaaacta cgaagagttt gtacaaatga tgacagcgaa gtgatctaga gtcgacccgg
     2821 gcggccgctt cgagcagaca tgataagata cattgatgag tttggacaaa ccacaactag
     2881 aatgcagtga aaaaaatgct ttatttgtga aatttgtgat gctattgctt tatttgtaac
     2941 cattataagc tgcaataaac aagttaacaa caacaattgc attcatttta tgtttcaggt
     3001 tcagggggag atgtgggagg ttttttaaag caagtaaaac ctctacaaat gtggtaaaat
     3061 cgataaggat cttcctagag catggctacg tagataagta gcatggcggg ttaatcatta
     3121 actacaagga acccctagtg atggagttgg ccactccctc tctgcgcgct cgctcgctca
     3181 ctgaggccgg gcgaccaaag gtcgcccgac gcccgggctt tgcccgggcg gcctcagtga
     3241 gcgagcgagc gcgcagcctt aattaaccta attcactggc cgtcgtttta caacgtcgtg
     3301 actgggaaaa ccctggcgtt acccaactta atcgccttgc agcacatccc cctttcgcca
     3361 gctggcgtaa tagcgaagag gcccgcaccg atcgcccttc ccaacagttg cgcagcctga
     3421 atggcgaatg ggnnnnnnnn nnnnnnnnnn nnnnnnnnnn nnnnnnnnnn nnnnnnnnnn
     3481 nnnnnnnnnn nnnnnnnnnn nnnnnnnnnn nnnnnnnnnn nnnnnnnnnn nnnnnnnnnn
     3541 nnnnnnnnnn nnnnnncnnn nnnnnnnnnn nnnnnnnnnn nnnnnnnnnn nnnnnnnnnn
     3601 nnnnnnnnnn nnnnnnnnnn nnnnnnnnnn nnnnnnnnnn nnnnnnnnan nnnnnnnnnn
     3661 nnnnnnnnnn nnnnnnnnnn nnnnnnnnnn nnnnnnnncc tttgacgttg gagtccacgt
     3721 tctttaatag tggactcttg ttccaaactg gaacaacact caaccctatc tcggtctatt
     3781 cttttgattt ataagggatt ttgccgattt cggcctattg gttaaaaaat gagctgattt
     3841 aacaaaaatt taacgcgaat tttaacaaaa tattaacgct tacaatttag gtggcacttt
     3901 tcggggaaat gtgcgcggaa cccctatttg tttatttttc taaatacatt caaatatgta
     3961 tccgctcatg agacaataac cctgataaat gcttcaataa tattgaaaaa ggaagagtat
     4021 gagtattcaa catttccgtg tcgcccttat tccctttttt gcggcatttt gccttcctgt
     4081 ttttgctcac ccagaaacgc tggtgaaagt aaaagatgct gaagatcagt tgggtgcacg
     4141 agtgggttac atcgaactgg atctcaacag cggtaagatc cttgagagtt ttcgccccga
     4201 agaacgtttt ccaatgatga gcacttttaa agttctgcta tgtggcgcgg tattatcccg
     4261 tattgacgcc gggcaagagc aactcggtcg ccgcatacac tattctcaga atgacttggt
     4321 tgagtactca ccagtcacag aaaagcatct tacggatggc atgacagtaa gagaattatg
     4381 cagtgctgcc ataaccatga gtgataacac tgcggccaac ttacttctga caacgatcgg
     4441 aggaccgaag gagctaaccg cttttttgca caacatgggg gatcatgtaa ctcgccttga
     4501 tcgttgggaa ccggagctga atgaagccat accaaacgac gagcgtgaca ccacgatgcc
     4561 tgtagcaatg gcaacaacgt tgcgcaaact attaactggc gaactactta ctctagcttc
     4621 ccggcaacaa ttaatagact ggatggaggc ggataaagtt gcaggaccac ttctgcgctc
     4681 ggcccttccg gctggctggt ttattgctga taaatctgga gccggtgagc gtgggtctcg
     4741 cggtatcatt gcagcactgg ggccagatgg taagccctcc cgtatcgtag ttatctacac
     4801 gacggggagt caggcaacta tggatgaacg aaatagacag atcgctgaga taggtgcctc
     4861 actgattaag cattggtaac tgtcagacca agtttactca tatatacttt agattgattt
     4921 aaaacttcat ttttaattta aaaggatcta ggtgaagatc ctttttgata atctcatgac
     4981 caaaatccct taacgtgagt tttcgttcca ctgagcgtca gaccccgtag aaaagatcaa
     5041 aggatcttct tgagatcctt tttttctgcg cgtaatctgc tgcttgcaaa caaaaaaacc
     5101 accgctacca gcggtggttt gtttgccgga tcaagagcta ccaactcttt ttccgaaggt
     5161 aactggcttc agcagagcgc agataccaaa tactgttctt ctagtgtagc cgtagttagg
     5221 ccaccacttc aagaactctg tagcaccgcc tacatacctc gctctgctaa tcctgttacc
     5281 agtggctgct gccagtggcg ataagtcgtg tcttaccggg ttggactcaa gacgatagtt
     5341 accggataag gcgcagcggt cgggctgaac ggggggttcg tgcacacagc ccagcttgga
     5401 gcgaacgacc tacaccgaac tgagatacct acagcgtgag ctatgagaaa gcgccacgct
     5461 tcccgaaggg agaaaggcgg acaggtatcc ggtaagcggc agggtcggaa caggagagcg
     5521 cacgagggag cttccagggg gaaacgcctg gtatctttat agtcctgtcg ggtttcgcca
     5581 cctctgactt gagcgtcgat ttttgtgatg ctcgtcaggg gggcggagcc tatggaaaaa
     5641 cgccagcaac gcggcctttt tacggttcct ggccttttgc tggccttttg ctcacatgtt
     5701 ctttcctgcg ttatcccctg attctgtgga taaccgtatt accgcctttg agtgagctga
     5761 taccgctcgc cgcagccgaa cgaccgagcg cagcgagtca gtgagcgagg aagcggaag
//
