[The description below was written by a language model from this plasmid's Addgene catalogue record and the feature table of its GenBank file.]
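Description:
pZac2.1 gfaABC1D-cyto-GCaMP6f is a 5.8 kb AAV transfer plasmid built on the pZac 2.1 backbone and designed to deliver a genetically encoded calcium indicator. It is maintained in E. coli as a high-copy plasmid through a ColE1/pUC-type origin and selected with ampicillin via the beta-lactamase gene. An f1 phage origin and remnants of the lac promoter/operator region with M13 primer sites also sit in the backbone. The recombination-limiting growth strain listed is a common choice for keeping ITR-containing plasmids intact.

The payload lies between two AAV2 inverted terminal repeats, which are the cis elements needed for replication and packaging of the cassette into AAV particles. The name indicates that expression is driven by gfaABC1D, a compact GFAP-derived promoter generally used for astrocyte-selective expression. This promoter is not annotated in the feature table, but an unannotated stretch between the left ITR and the chimeric beta-globin/immunoglobulin intron is where it would be expected to lie. Downstream of the intron are a T7 promoter, a Kozak sequence and a leader with 6xHis, T7 gene 10 and Xpress tags, which precedes the sensor itself. The annotated parts of the sensor are the myosin light chain kinase calmodulin-binding peptide and EGFP-derived primer sites, consistent with the GCaMP design in which calcium-dependent calmodulin binding to this peptide modulates the fluorescence of a circularly permuted GFP. No full GCaMP6f coding feature is annotated. An SV40 polyadenylation signal ends the transcript. "Cyto" denotes the untargeted, cytosolic form of the sensor. The construct serves as a fluorescent reporter of calcium signalling, and the associated study concerns astrocyte calcium signals in the hippocampus. The record also notes an AAV5 viral preparation.
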