Addgene plasmid #52925: pZac2.1 gfaABC1D-cyto-GCaMP6f
Purpose: Fluorescent reporter for calcium signaling
Depositing lab: Baljit Khakh. Depositing organization: University of California, Los Angeles (UCLA). Publication: Conditions and constraints for astrocyte calcium signaling in the hippocampal mossy fiber pathway. Haustein MD, Kracun S, Lu XH, Shih T, Jackson-Weaver O, Tong X, Xu J, Yang XW, O'Dell TJ, Marvin JS, Ellisman MH, Bushong EA, Looger LL, Khakh BS. Neuron. 2014 Apr 16;82(2):413-29. doi: 10.1016/j.neuron.2014.02.041. PubMed 24742463.
Backbone
  Vector backbone: pZac 2.1
  Vector type: AAV
Growth in bacteria
  Bacterial resistance: Ampicillin, 100 μg/mL
  Growth temperature: 37°C
  Growth strain: NEB Stable
  Copy number: High Copy
Gene/Insert
  Gene/Insert name: GCaMP6f
  Cloning method: Unknown
  Sequencing primers: 5′ T7; 3′ EBV-rev
Terms and licenses: Academic/Nonprofit Terms; Industry Terms: Not Available to Industry
How to cite: pZac2.1 gfaABC1D-cyto-GCaMP6f was a gift from Baljit Khakh (Addgene plasmid # 52925 ; http://n2t.net/addgene:52925 ; RRID:Addgene_52925) For viral preps, please replace (Addgene plasmid # 52925) in the above sentence with: (Addgene viral prep # 52925-AAV5)
