>Addgene plasmid #52925 | pZac2.1 gfaABC1D-cyto-GCaMP6f | addgene partial sequence | sequence record 83677 | T7 5'-TAATACGACTCACTATAGGG-3'
TCATGGTATGGCTAGCATGACTGGTGGACAGCAAATGGGTCGGGATCTGTACGACGATGACGATAAGGAT
CTCGCTAGCGCCACCATGGTCGACTCATCACGTCGTAAGTGGAATAAGACAGGTCACGCAGTCAGAGCTA
TAGGTCGGCTGAGCTCACTCGAGAACGTCTATATCAAGGCCGACAAGCAGAAGAACGGCATCAAGGCGAA
CTTCAAGATCCGCCACAACATCGAGGACGGCGGCGTGCAGCTCGCCTACCACTACCAGCAGAACACCCCC
ATCGGCGACGGCCCCGTGCTGCTGCCCGACAACCACTACCTGAGCGTGCAGTCCAAACTTTCGAAAGACC
CCAACGAGAAGCGCGATCACATGGTCCTGCTGGAGTTCGTGACCGCCGCCGGGATCACTCTCGGCATGGA
CGAGCTGTACAAGGGCGGTACCGGAGGGAGCATGGTGAGCAAGGGCGAGGAGCTGTTCACCGGGGTGGTG
CCCATCCTGGTCGAGCTGGACGGCGACGTAAACGGCCACAAGTTCAGCGTGTCCGGCGAGGGTGAGGGCG
ATGCCACCTACGGCAAGCTGACCCTGAAGTTCATCTGCACCACCGGCAAGCTGCCCGTGCCCTGGCCCAC
CCTCGTGACCACCCTGACCTACGGCGTGCAGTGCTTCAGCCGCTACCCCGACCACATGAAGCAGCACGAC
TTCTTCAAGTCCGCCATGCCCGAAGGCTACATCCAGGAGCGCACCATCTTCTTCAAGGACGACGGCAACT
