>Addgene plasmid #52925 | pZac2.1 gfaABC1D-cyto-GCaMP6f | addgene partial sequence | sequence record 83678 | EBV-rev 5'-GTGGTTTGTCCAAACTCATC-3'
AGCGGCCGCCCGGGTCGACTCTAGATCACTTCGCTGTCATCATTTGTACAAACTCTTCGTAGTTTACCTG
ACCATCCCCATCGATGTCTGCTTCCCTGATCATTTCATCAACCTCTTCATCTGTTAACTTCTCTCCAAGG
TTTGTCATCACGTGGCGAAGCTCTGCTGCACTGATGTAGCCATTGCCATCCTTATCAAACACACCGAACG
CTTCTCTAATTTCTTCTTCCGTGTCCCTGTATTTCATTTTTCTTGCCATCATTGTCAGGAACTCAGGGAA
GTCGATTGTGCCGTCACCGTCGGCATCTACTTCATTGATCATGTCCTGCAGCTCTGCTTCTGTGGGGTTC
TGCCCCAGAGACCGCATCACCGTCCCCAGCTCCTTGGTTGTTATTGTCCCATCCCCGTCCTTGTCAAATA
GGGAGAATTCCTCTTTAAATTCTGCGATCTGCTCTTCAGTCAGTTGGTCCGGCAGGTTGTACTCCAGCTT
GTGCCCCAGGATGTTGCCGTCCTCCTTGAAGTCGATGCCCTTCAGCTCGATGCGGTTCACCAGGGTGTCG
CCCTCGAACTTCACCTCGGCGCGGGTCTTGTAGTTGCCGTCGTCCTTGAAGAAGATGGTGCGCTCCTGGA
TGTAGCCTTCGGGCATGGCGGACTTGAAGAAGTCGTGCTGCTTCATGTGGTCGGGGTAGCGGCTGAAGCA
CTGCACGCCGTAGGTCAGGGTGGTCACGAGGGTGGGCCAGGGCACGGGCAGCTTGCCGGTGGTGCAGATG
AACTTCAGGGTCAGCTTGCCG
