>Addgene plasmid #52925 | pZac2.1 gfaABC1D-cyto-GCaMP6f | addgene partial sequence | sequence record 129590 | chim-int-F 5'-TCTTACTGACATCCACTTTGCC-3'
AGGTGTCCACTCCCAGTTCAATTACAGCTCTTAAGGCTAGAGTACTTAATACGACTCACTATAGGCTAGC
GCCACCATGGGTTCTCATCATCATCATCATCATGGTATGGCTAGCATGACTGGTGGACAGCAAATGGGTC
GGGATCTGTACGACGATGACGATAAGGATCTCGCTAGCGCCACCATGGTCGACTCATCACGTCGTAAGTG
GAATAAGACAGGTCACGCAGTCAGAGCTATAGGTCGGCTGAGCTCACTCGAGAACGTCTATATCAAGGCC
GACAAGCAGAAGAACGGCATCAAGGCGAACTTCAAGATCCGCCACAACATCGAGGACGGCGGCGTGCAGC
TCGCCTACCACTACCAGCAGAACACCCCCATCGGCGACGGCCCCGTGCTGCTGCCCGACAACCACTACCT
GAGCGTGCAGTCCAAACTTTCGAAAGACCCCAACGAGAAGCGCGATCACATGGTCCTGCTGGAGTTCGTG
ACCGCCGCCGGGATCACTCTCGGCATGGACGAGCTGTACAAGGGCGGTACCGGAGGGAGCATGGTGAGCA
AGGGCGAGGAGCTGTTCACCGGGGTGGTGCCCATCCTGGTCGAGCTGGACGGCGACGTAAACGGCCACAA
GTTCAGCGTGTCCGGCGAGGGTGAGGGCGATGCCACCTACGGCAAGCTGACCCTGAAGTTCATCTGCACC
ACCGGCAAGCTGCCCGTGCCCTGGCCCACCCTCGTGACCACCCTGACCTACGGCGTGCAGTGCTTCAGCC
GCTACCCCGACCACATGAAGCAGCACGACTTCTTCAAGTCCGCCATGCCCGAAGGCTACATCCAGGAGCG
CACCATCTTCTTCAAGGACGACGGCAACTACAAGACCCGCGCCGAGGTGAAGTTCGAGGGCGACACCCTG
GTGAACCGCATCGAGCTGAAGGGCATCGACTTCAAGGAGGACGGCAACATCCTGGGGCACAAGCTGGAGT
ACAACCTGCCGGACCAACTGACTGAAGAGCAGATCGCAGAATTTAAAGAGGAATTCTCCCTATTTGACAA
GGACGGG
